>Addgene plasmid #248748 | pEM666 | addgene full sequence | sequence record 496332 | Addgene NGS Result
CAATTGGGCTACCTTTTTTTTGTTTTGTTTGCAATGGTTAATCTATTGTTAAAATTTAAAGTTTCACTTG
AACTTTCAAATAATGTTCTTATATTTGCAGTGTCGAAAGAAACAAAGTAGGACTGATCACACAACATTTA
AAAAATAACATTATGAAAGCACTCGAAAAGAGATTCAAAGGTAATATTAACAATAATTTATTTTCAATGG
ATAGCACCGAGGCAGTGATCAAGGAGTTCATGCGGTTCAAGGTGCACATGGAGGGCTCCATGAACGGCCA
CGAGTTCGAGATCGAGGGCGAGGGCGAGGGCCGCCCCTACGAGGGCACCCAGACCGCCAAGCTGAAGGTG
ACCAAGGGTGGCCCCCTGCCCTTCTCCTGGGACATCCTGTCCCCTCAGTTCATGTACGGCTCCAGGGCCT
TCATCAAGCACCCCGCCGACATCCCCGACTACTGGAAGCAGTCCTTCCCCGAGGGCTTCAAGTGGGAGCG
CGTGATGATCTTCGAGGACGGCGGCACCGTGTCCGTGACCCAGGACACCTCCCTGGAGGACGGCACCCTG
ATCTACAAGGTGAAGCTCCGCGGCGGCAACTTCCCTCCTGACGGCCCCGTAATGCAGAAGAGGACAATGG
GCTGGGAAGCATCCACCGAGCGGTTGTACCCCGAGGACGTCGTGCTGAAGGGCGACATTAAGATGGCCCT
GCGCCTGAAGGACGGCGGCCGCTACCTGGCGGACTTCAAGACCACCTACAAGGCCAAGAAGCCCGTGCAG
ATGCCCGGCGCCTTCAACATCGACCGCAAGTTGGACATCACCTCCCACAACGAGGACTACACCGTGGTGG
AACAGTACGAACGCTCCGTGGCCCGCCACTCCACCGGCGGCTCCGGTGGCTCCTAATAAATCCTAGCTGA
TTAGCTCGAGAAGGCCATCCTGACGGATGGCCTTTTTTTTGTATGGGGACTCTGAGAACCCTACCTTTCA
AACCCCGAGGCAGCATCCATTGCCTGAAAAATAACCAGAACCGAGTAGCGGTCTTGTGCATAAAGCATAC
TTTGCAGTTCTGACAGCTTTTCGATATTTTGGGCTAACTGTTCTTTGGCATCCTGTTTGGACATATCAGC
AGTAAATGAGGGATTGAAATCGGATACATGATGTTCCTTCCCCGGTTTGGCTGTAAGCTCTTTTAAGACT
TCTTTTTTCATTGTTGTATAATTAGGTTGTTATAGGTATATAACAGTTGAATAAAGAAATCAGTTCTTGC
CAAATTAAGAGCGTTGAATAGTAATTCCCCAATTATGTATCAACAGATTCTACATAATTCCACACTAATT
CCACAATTATATTTATATTGTCTGCTGTTTATATGTTTGATTATCAGTTATATATGGCGGAGTGAAACGT
TTGGCATCTGCTTTGCTATATATTAAGTACAAGAAACAATAGTTCTATTATTCACACTTAAAAAATTACG
ATTATGGTGAATGTGAAACCAGTAACGTTATACGATGTCGCAGAGTATGCCGGTGTCTCTTATCAGACCG
TTTCCCGCGTGGTGAACCAGGCCAGCCACGTTTCTGCGAAAACGCGGGAAAAAGTGGAAGCGGCGATGGC
GGAGCTGAATTACATTCCCAACCGCGTGGCACAACAACTGGCGGGCAAACAGTCGTTGCTGATTGGCGTT
GCCACCTCCAGTCTGGCCCTGCACGCGCCGTCGCAAATTGTCGCGGCGATTAAATCTCGCGCCGATCAAC
TGGGTGCCAGCGTGGTGGTGTCGATGGTAGAACGAAGCGGCGTCGAAGCCTGTAAAGCGGCGGTGCACAA
TCTTCTCGCGCAACGCGTCAGTGGGCTGATCATTAACTATCCGCTGGATGACCAGGATGCCATTGCTGTG
GAAGCTGCCTGCACTAATGTTCCGGCGTTATTTCTTGATGTCTCTGACCAGACACCCATCAACAGTATTA
TTTTCTCCCATGAAGACGGTACGCGACTGGGCGTGGAGCATCTGGTCGCATTGGGTCACCAGCAAATCGC
GCTGTTAGCGGGCCCATTAAGTTCTGTCTCGGCGCGTCTGCGTCTGGCTGGCTGGCATAAATATCTCACT
CGCAATCAAATTCAGCCGATAGCGGAACGGGAAGGCGACTGGAGTGCCATGTCCGGTTTTCAACAAACCA
TGCAAATGCTGAATGAGGGCATCGTTCCCACTGCGATGCTGGTTGCCAACGATCAGATGGCGCTGGGCGC
AATGCGCGCCATTACCGAGTCCGGGCTGCGCGTTGGTGCGGATATCTCGGTAGTGGGATACGACGATACC
GAAGACAGCTCATGTTATATCCCGCCGTTAACCACCATCAAACAGGATTTTCGCCTGCTGGGGCAAACCA
GCGTGGACCGCTTGCTGCAACTCTCTCAGGGCCAGGCGGTGAAGGGCAATCAGCTGTTGCCAGTTTCACT
GGTGAAAAGAAAAACCACCCTGGCGCCCAATACGCAAACCGCCTCTCCCCGCGCGTTGGCCGATTCATTA
ATGCAGCTGGCACGACAGGTTTCCCGACTGGAAGAGACGTAAGTGGAGTGACCTTAAATCAAGGACGATA
TTAATCGGAAGGAGTATTCAACGTGATGAAGTCGCAGGGTTGACGTGGGACGTCTCTGATCGGATCTCCA
GGCATATAAAACGAAAGGCTCAGTCGAAAGACTGGGCCTTTCGTTTTATCTGTTGTTTGTCGGTGAACGC
TCTCCTGAGTAGGACAAATCCCAAAGCACTGCTCGCTTTGTTAAGGGTATTCGAGCATTACCTCATACTT
TGGATTTTTTTTTGTTTTGTTTGCAATGGTTAATCTATTGTTAAAATTTTTGTGAGCGGATAACAATTCA
AATAATGTTCTTATATTTGTTGTGAGCGGATAACAAAAGTAGGATCACACAACATTTAAAAAATAACATT
ATGAAAGCACTCGAAAAGAGATTCAAAGGTAATATTAACAATAATTTATTTTCAATGGTGAGCAAGGGCG
AGGAGCTGTTCACCGGGGTGGTGCCCATCCTGGTCGAGCTGGACGGCGACGTAAACGGCCACAAGTTCAG
CGTCCGCGGCGAGGGCGAGGGCGATGCCACCAACGGCAAGCTGACCCTGAAGTTCATCTGCACCACCGGC
AAGCTGCCCGTGCCCTGGCCCACCCTCGTGACCACCTTAGGCTACGGCGTGGCCTGCTTCGCCCGCTACC
CCGACCACATGAAGCAGCACGACTTCTTCAAGTCCGCCATGCCCGAAGGCTACGTCCAGGAGCGCACCAT
CTCTTTCAAGGACGACGGTACCTACAAGACCCGCGCCGAGGTGAAGTTCGAGGGCGACACCCTGGTGAAC
CGCATCGTGCTGAAGGGCATCGACTTCAAGGAGGACGGCAACATCCTGGGGCACAAGCTGGAGTACAACT
TCAACAGCCACAAGGTCTATATCACGGCCGACAAGCAGAAGAACGGCATCAAGGCTAACTTCAAGACCCG
CCACAACGTTGAGGACGGCGGCGTGCAGCTCGCCGACCACTACCAGCAGAACACCCCCATCGGCGACGGC
CCCGTGCTGCTGCCCGACAACCACTACCTGAGCCATCAGTCCAAGCTGAGCAAAGACCCCAACGAGAAGC
GCGATCACATGGTCCTGAAGGAGAGGGTGACCGCCGCCGGGATTACACATGACATGGACGAGCTGTACAA
GTAATAGCGTTCAGCTCGACTGTGAGAAGGCCATCCTGACGGATGGCCTTTTTTTTTCGTTATAACTAGT
TGCGTTCCTAGCCGCTACTAGTGTAATTGCCTATCTTCCAGTGATGGAACAGCATTTGTGCATTGGCTGC
AACAATCAGCCTTACTTGTGCCTGTTCTATTTCCGAACCGACCGCTTGTATGAATGCATCAAAATTCGTT
TTCTCTACGTTGGATTCCTTGTTGCTCATATTGTGATGATAATTTCTACAAATATAGTCATTGGTAACTA
TCTATGAAACTGTTTGATACTTTTATAGTTGATTAAACTTGTTCATGGCATTTGCCTTAATATCATCCGC
TATGTCAATGTAGGGTTTCATAGCTTTGTAGTCGCTGTGTCCCGTCCATTTCATGACCACCTGTGCCGGG
ATTCCGAGAGCCAGCGCATTGCAGATGAATGTCCTTTTTCCTGCATGGGTACTGAGCAAAGCGTATTTGT
GTGTGACTTCATCAATACGTTCATTTCCCTTGTAGTAGGTTTCCCGTACAGGCTCGTTGATTTCTGCCAG
TTCGCCCAGCTCTTTCAGGTAATCGTTCATCTTCTGGTTGCTGATGACGGGCAGAGCCATGTAATTCTCG
AAATGGATGTCCTTGTATTTGTCCAGTATGGCTTTGCTGTATTTGTTCAGTTCAATCGTCAGGCTGTCGG
CAGTCTTGACTGTGGTTATTTCGATGTGGTCGGACTTCACATCGCTTCTTTTCAGATTGCGAACATCCGA
ATACCGCAAACTCGTAAAGCAGCAGAACAGGAAAACATCACGCACACGTTCCAGGTATTGCTTATCCTTG
GGTATCTGGTAGTCTTTCAGCTTGTTCAGTTCATCCCAAGTCAGGAAGATTACTTTTTTCGAGGTGGTTT
TCAGTTTCGGTTTGAACGTATCGTATGCAATGTTCTGATGATGTCCTTTCTTGAAGCTCCAGCGCAGGAA
CCATTTGAGGAATCCCATTTGCTTGCCGATGGTGCTGTTTCTCATATCCTTGGTGTCACGCAGGAAGTTG
ACGTATTCGTTCAATCCAAACTCGTTGAAATAGTTGAACGTTGCATCCTCCTTGAACTCTTTGAGGTGGT
TCCTCACTGCTGCAAATTTTTCATAGGTGGATGCCGTCCAGTTATTCTGGTTACCGCACTCTTTTACAAA
CTCATCGAACACCTCCCAAAAGCTGACAGGGGCTTCTTCCGGCTGTTCTTCACTGGTGTCTTTCATTCTC
ATGTTGAAAGCTTCCTTCAACTGTTGGGTCGTTGGCATGACCTCCTGCACCTCAAATTCCTTGAAAATAT
TCTGGATTTCGGCATAGTATTTCAGCAAGTCCGTATTGATTTCGGCTGCACTTTGCTTTAGCTTGTTGGT
ACATCCGTTCTTTACCCGCTGCTTATCTGCATCCCATTTGGCTACGTCAATCCGGTAGCCCGTTGTAAAC
TCGATACGTTGGCTGGCAAAGATGACACGCATACGGATGGGTACGTTCTCTACGATTGGCACACCGTTCT
TTTTCCGGCTCTCCAATGCAAAAATGATGTTGCGCTTGATATTCATAATTGGGTGCGTTTGAAATTCTAC
ACCCAAATATACACCCAATTATTGAGATAGCAAAAGACATTTAGAAACATTTACTTTTACTCTATATTGT
AATTTACACTTGATTATCAGTCGTTTGCAGTTTTATGATATTCTGTGAAAGTATAAGTTCGAGAGCCTGT
CTCTCCGCAAAAAACGCTGAAAATCAGCAGATTGCAAAACAAACACCCTGTTTTACACCCAAGAATGTAA
AGTCGGGTGTTTTTGTTTTATTTAAGATAATACAACCACTACATAATAAAAGAGTAGCGATATTAAAAGA
ATCCGATGAGAAAAGACTAATATTTATCTATCCATTCAGTTTGATTTCTCAGGACTTTACATCGTCCTGA
AAGTATTTGTTGGTACCGGTACCGAGGACGCGACAGCTGCAGACGCGTTATGAGTAAACTTGGTCTGACA
GTTACCAATGCTTAATCAGTGAGGCACCTATCTCAGCGATCTGTCTATTTCGTTCATCCATAGTTGCCTG
ACTCCCCGTCGTGTAGATAACTACGATACGGGAGGGCTTACCATCTGGCCCCAGTGCTGCAATGATACCG
CGGGACCCACGCTCACCGGCTCCAGATTTATCAGCAATAAACCAGCCAGCCGGAAGGGCCGAGCGCAGAA
GTGGTCCTGCAACTTTATCCGCCTCCATCCAGTCTATTAATTGTTGCCGGGAAGCTAGAGTAAGTAGTTC
GCCAGTTAATAGTTTGCGCAACGTTGTTGCCATTGCTACAGGCATCGTGGTGTCACGCTCGTCGTTTGGT
ATGGCTTCATTCAGCTCCGGTTCCCAACGATCAAGGCGAGTTACATGATCCCCCATGTTGTGCAAAAAAG
CGGTTAGCTCCTTCGGTCCTCCGATCGTTGTCAGAAGTAAGTTGGCCGCAGTGTTATCACTCATGGTTAT
GGCAGCACTGCATAATTCTCTTACTGTCATGCCATCCGTAAGATGCTTTTCTGTGACTGGTGAGTACTCA
ACCAAGTCATTCTGAGAATAGTGTATGCGGCGACCGAGTTGCTCTTGCCCGGCGTCAATACGGGATAATA
CCGCGCCACATAGCAGAACTTTAAAAGTGCTCATCATTGGAAAACGTTCTTCGGGGCGAAAACTCTCAAG
GATCTTACCGCTGTTGAGATCCAGTTCGATGTAACCCACTCGTGCACCCAACTGATCTTCAGCATCTTTT
ACTTTCACCAGCGTTTCTGGGTGAGCAAAAACAGGAAGGCAAAATGCCGCAAAAAAGGGAATAAGGGCGA
CACGGAAATGTTGAATACTCATACTCTTCCTTTTTCAATCATGGCCGCGGGATTAAAAGTCGGGGATTGG
TGAACAAAAAGGTGTTTCTCTCTTTAAGAGAAATATCGTTTTGCTAAACAGTTGATATTGAGGTATCATT
TTATCGTAAAAGACATTTTTGCTCAACAATTGCTTGACGGAAATCAACAAATTTTAGCATTTTGTAAAAA
AGTCGCTATATAATTTGGTGAATTGGAGTTATTTTCATATTTTTGCATCCCGAAGAGTTTCTCTTAAAGA
GAGAAACATCTTTTGCATACCTTTTCCGACCGAATTTTTATGTCGTAAAGAGGGGCTTTGCAGGGGGTGG
ACTCAGAAAGATGAGAATAGATGACTATTGTAGTTGAAACACATAGAAAGTTGCTGATATACAGACCGAT
ACGCATATCGGGATGAACCATGAGTACGTTCTTTTCTCAAAAAACATAAATATTCGAAAAGAGATGCAAT
AAATTAAGGAGAGGTTATAATGAACAAAGTAAATATAAAAGATAGTCAAAATTTTATTACTTCAAAATAT
CACATAGAAAAAATAATGAATTGCATAAGTTTAGATGAAAAAGATAACATCTTTGAAATAGGTGCAGGGA
AAGGTCATTTTACTGCTGGATTGGTAAAGAGATGTAATTTTGTAACGGCGATAGAAATTGATTCTAAATT
ATGTGAGGTAACTCGTAATAAGCTCTTAAATTATCCTAACTATCAAATAGTAAATGATGATATACTGAAA
TTTACATTTCCTAGCCACAATCCATATAAAATATTTGGCAACATACCTTACAACATAAGCACAAATATAA
TTCGAAAAATTGTTTTTGAAAGTTCAGCCACAATAAGTTATTTAATAGTGGAATATGGTTTTGCTAAAAT
GTTATTAGATACAAACAGATCACTAGCATTGCTGTTAATGGCAGAGGTAGATATTTCTATATTAGCAAAA
ATTCCTAGGTATTATTTCCATCCAAAACCTAAAGTGGATAGCACATTAATTGTATTAAAAAGAAAGCCAG
CAAAAATGGCATTTAAAGAGAGAAAAAAATATGAAACTTTTGTAATGAAATGGGTTAACAAAGAGTACGA
AAAACTGTTTACAAAAAATCAATTTAATAAAGCTTTAAAACATGCGAGAATATATGATATAAACAATATT
AGTTTCGAACAATTTGTATCGCTATTTAATAGTTATAAAATATTTAACGGCTAAAAACAATAGGCCACAT
GCAACTGTAAATGTTTACGCGGGTACCGACACCGCGGTGGAGGGGAATTCCCATGTCAGCCGTTAAGTGT
TCCTGTGTCACTCAAAATTGCTTTGAGAGGCTCTAAGGGCTTCTCAGTGCGTTACATCCCTGGCTTGTTG
TCCACAACCGTTAAACCTTAAAAGCTTTAAAAGCCTTATATATTCTTTTTTTTCTTATAAAACTTAAAAC
CTTAGAGGCTATTTAAGTTGCTGATTTATATTAATTTTATTGTTCAAACATGAGAGCTTAGTACGTGAAA
CATGAGAGCTTAGTACGTTAGCCATGAGAGCTTAGTACGTTAGCCATGAGGGTTTAGTTCGTTAAACATG
AGAGCTTAGTACGTTAAACATGAGAGCTTAGTACGTGAAACATGAGAGCTTAGTACGTACTATCAACAGG
TTGAACTGCTGATCTTCAGATCCTCTACGCCGGACGCATCGTGGCCGGATCAATTCCGTTTTCCGCTGCA
TAACCCTGCTTCGGGGTCATTATAGCGATTTTTTCGGTATATCCATCCTTTTTCGCACGATATACAGGAT
TTTGCCAAAGGGTTCGTGTAGACTTTCCTTGGTGTATCCAACGGCGTCAGCCGGGCAGGATAGGTGAAGT
AGGCCCACCCGCGAGCGGGTGTTCCTTCTTCACTGTCCCTTATTCGCACCTGGCGGTGCTCAACGGGAAT
CCTGCTCTGCGAGGCTGGCCGGCTACCGCCGGCGTAACAGATGAGGGCAAGCGGATGGCTGATGAAACCA
AGCCAACCAGGAAGGGCAGCCCACCTATCACGGAATTGATCCCCCTCGAATTGGAATTCTAGCCTGGAAT
AGGGAAGCACCACATCACC
Features (pLannotate 1.2.2; 15 found; start..end, strand, type, name):
    207..877     +  CDS            mScarlet-2I (fragment): mScarlet-I derivative in which the N- and C-termini have been modified to reduce cytotoxicity (Valbuena et al., 2020) preserves the original mammalian codon optimization
    919..946     +  terminator     rrnB T2 terminator: transcription terminator T2 from the E. coli rrnB gene
    989..1111    -  CDS            PK21_RHOPA (fragment): Experimental evidence at protein level: Swiss-Prot protein existence level 1. Uses inorganic polyphosphate (polyP) as a donor to convert ADP to ATP. From Rhodopseudomonas palustris (strain ATCC BAA-98 / CGA009).
   1483..2553    +  CDS            lacI: lac repressor; lacI; The lac repressor binds to the lac operator to inhibit transcription in E. coli. This inhibition can be relieved by adding lactose or isopropyl-β-D-thiogalactopyranoside (IPTG).
   2668..2749    +  terminator     rrnB T1 terminator: Escherichia coli rrnB; transcription terminator T1 from the E. coli rrnB gene
   2850..2866    +  protein_bind   lac operator: The lac repressor binds to the lac operator to inhibit transcription in E. coli. This inhibition can be relieved by adding lactose or isopropyl-β-D-thiogalactopyranoside (IPTG). lac repressor encoded by lacI
   2890..2906    +  protein_bind   lac operator: The lac repressor binds to the lac operator to inhibit transcription in E. coli. This inhibition can be relieved by adding lactose or isopropyl-β-D-thiogalactopyranoside (IPTG). lac repressor encoded by lacI
   2995..3714    +  CDS            mGreenLantern: monomeric GFP derivative that displays exceptionally high brightness in cells (Campbell et al., 2020)
   3735..3762    +  terminator     rrnB T2 terminator: transcription terminator T2 from the E. coli rrnB gene
   5742..6602    -  CDS            AmpR: β-lactamase; bla; confers resistance to ampicillin, carbenicillin, and related antibiotics
   6603..6619    -  promoter       AmpR promoter (fragment): bla
   7090..7818    +  CDS            ermC': ERM_BACIU - Experimental evidence at protein level: Swiss-Prot protein existence level 1. This protein produces a dimethylation of the adenine residue at position 2085 in 23S rRNA, resulting in reduced affinity between ribosomes and macrolide-lincosamide-streptogramin B antibiotics. From Bacillus subtilis.
   7894..8282    -  rep_origin     R6K γ ori: γ replication origin from E. coli plasmid R6K; requires the R6K initiator protein pi for replication
   8453..8562    +  oriT           oriT: incP origin of transfer
   8595..8640    +  CDS            traJ (fragment): oriT-recognizing protein; traJ
