[The description below was written by a language model from this plasmid's Addgene catalogue record and pLannotate feature annotations shown in this document.]
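Description:
pEM666 is an 8.7 kb integrative Bacteroides plasmid built on the pNBU2 backbone and carrying a synthetic three-unit biosensor circuit assembled by Golden Gate cloning. In E. coli it replicates from the R6K γ origin, which depends on the pi initiator protein and therefore requires a pir-expressing host. It is kept at low copy under ampicillin selection through the AmpR β-lactamase gene. An incP oriT with an adjacent traJ fragment allows conjugative mobilisation into a recipient. An erm-type rRNA methylase gene, annotated by similarity as ermC', would provide macrolide-lincosamide resistance for selecting recipients. pNBU2 vectors generally insert into the Bacteroides chromosome through an NBU2 integrase. No integrase or attachment site is annotated here, although roughly 2 kb between the circuit and AmpR carries no annotation at all.

The insert name describes the logic of the circuit. The PBfP1E6 promoter with the RBS1PLP ribosome binding site drives the red fluorescent protein mScarlet-I3 (detected by the annotation tool as an mScarlet-family fragment), which most likely serves as a reference signal, though the record does not say so. The PBT0779 sensing promoter drives the lac repressor LacI. The pLacI111 promoter, within which two lac operators are annotated, drives the bright green reporter mGreenLantern. Each unit ends in an rrnB terminator. The one after lacI is annotated as T1, whereas the insert name lists T2. Because the sensing promoter controls a repressor, the circuit acts as an inverter: activation of PBT0779 should raise LacI levels and lower green fluorescence. The record does not state what signal PBT0779 responds to. The associated publication concerns a Bacteroides synthetic biology toolkit for an in vivo malabsorption biosensor, and this plasmid is the pLacI111 version of that circuit. A short hit to a Rhodopseudomonas polyphosphate kinase upstream of lacI is probably a spurious match within the promoter region.
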