Addgene plasmid #248748: pEM666
Purpose: PBT0779 biosensor circuit (pLacI111 version) in pNBU2 integrative Bacteroides plasmid
Depositing lab: Carolina Tropini. Depositing organization: University of British Columbia. Publication: A Bacteroides synthetic biology toolkit to build an in vivo malabsorption biosensor. McCallum G, Burckhardt JC, He J, Hong A, Potvin-Trottier L, Tropini C. Cell. 2026 Feb 19;189(4):1245-1261.e21. doi: 10.1016/j.cell.2025.12.052. Epub 2026 Jan 28. PubMed 41610848.
Backbone
  Vector backbone: pNBU2
  Vector type: Bacterial Expression
Growth in bacteria
  Bacterial resistance: Ampicillin, 100 μg/mL
  Growth temperature: 37°C
  Growth strain: Invitrogen One Shot PIR2 Chemically Competent
  Copy number: Low Copy
Gene/Insert
  Gene/Insert name: PBfP1E6-RBS1PLP-mScarletI3-rrnBT2-PBT0779-LacI-rrnBT2-pLacI111-RBS1PLP-mGL-rrnBT2
  Species: Synthetic
  Cloning method: Golden Gate
Terms and licenses: Academic/Nonprofit Terms; Industry Terms: Not Available to Industry
How to cite: pEM666 was a gift from Carolina Tropini (Addgene plasmid # 248748 ; http://n2t.net/addgene:248748 ; RRID:Addgene_248748)
